Addgene plasmid #108649: pEJS613_pTetR-P2A-BFPnls/sgTelo
Purpose: Telomere-targeting Spy sgRNA under U6 promoter
Depositing lab: Erik Sontheimer. Depositing organization: University of Massachusetts, Worcester. Publication: C-BERST: defining subnuclear proteomic landscapes at genomic elements with dCas9-APEX2. Gao XD, Tu LC, Mir A, Rodriguez T, Ding Y, Leszyk J, Dekker J, Shaffer SA, Zhu LJ, Wolfe SA, Sontheimer EJ. Nat Methods. 2018 Jun;15(6):433-436. doi: 10.1038/s41592-018-0006-2. Epub 2018 May 7. PubMed 29735996.
Backbone
  Vector backbone: pLKO.1
  Backbone size w/o insert (bp): 8000
  Total vector size (bp): 8612
  Vector type: Mammalian Expression, Lentiviral, CRISPR
Growth in bacteria
  Bacterial resistance: Ampicillin, 100 μg/mL
  Growth temperature: 37°C
  Growth strain: NEB Stable
  Copy number: High Copy
Gene/Insert 1
  Gene/Insert name: Telomere-targeting sgRNA
  Species: Synthetic
  Insert size (bp): 114
  Promoter: U6
  Tag / fusion protein: No
  Cloning method: Gibson Cloning
  Sequencing primers: 5′ gcatatacgatacaaggctgt
Gene/Insert 2
  Gene/Insert name: TetR-P2A-BFP
  Species: Synthetic
  Insert size (bp): 1437
  Promoter: hPGK
  Cloning method: Gibson Cloning
  Sequencing primers: 5′ cattctgcaagcctccgg
Resource information
  A portion of this plasmid was derived from a plasmid made by: pTetR-P2A-BFPnls-sgRNA1-2XBroccoli-C3-6mer was a gift from David Grunwald Lab (published in Ma et al J. Cell Biol. 2016).
Terms and licenses: Academic/Nonprofit Terms; Industry Terms: Not Available to Industry
Depositor comments: CRISPR-Cas9 nuclear dynamics and target recognition in living cells. Ma, H., Tu, L.-C., Naseri, A., Huisman, M., Zhang, S., Grunwald, D., and Pederson, T. (2016). CRISPR-Cas9 nuclear dynamics and target recognition in living cells. The Journal of Cell Biology 214, 529–537.
How to cite: pEJS613_pTetR-P2A-BFPnls/sgTelo was a gift from Erik Sontheimer (Addgene plasmid # 108649 ; http://n2t.net/addgene:108649 ; RRID:Addgene_108649)
