[The description below was written by a language model from this plasmid's Addgene catalogue record and pLannotate feature annotations shown in this document.]
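Description:
pEJS613_pTetR-P2A-BFPnls/sgTelo is an 8.6 kb lentiviral transfer plasmid built on the pLKO.1 backbone for delivering a telomere-targeting Streptococcus pyogenes Cas9 guide RNA into mammalian cells. In bacteria it is maintained through a high-copy ColE1/pUC-type origin and selected with ampicillin (AmpR/β-lactamase); an f1 origin and remnants of lac/lacZα cloning elements are also present. The viral portion has an RSV promoter driving a truncated HIV-1 5' LTR, followed by the Ψ packaging signal with a gag fragment, the Rev response element and a cPPT/CTS. A second truncated LTR lies downstream, followed by an SV40 poly(A) signal and SV40 origin. Together these elements allow the genomic RNA to be packaged when helper functions are supplied in trans, and then integrated into target cells.

Two expression units sit between the LTRs. The human U6 Pol III promoter transcribes the 114 bp synthetic sgRNA, with the annotation detecting the SpyCas9 tracrRNA-derived scaffold downstream of the spacer. Separately, the hPGK promoter, followed by a rabbit β-globin intron, drives a TetR-P2A-BFP cassette. The P2A peptide separates the tetracycline repressor from mTagBFP2, which the plasmid name indicates carries a nuclear localization signal, although neither the P2A nor the NLS is annotated as its own feature. The blue fluorescence marks transduced cells, and TetR is available to repress a tet-operator-controlled gene supplied elsewhere. No mammalian drug-selection marker is annotated. The depositor and sequencing-derived records carry the same features and differ only in their start coordinate. The associated work used the guide with dCas9-APEX2 to profile proteins at specific genomic elements, here telomeres.
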