Features (pLannotate 1.2.2; 30 found; start..end, strand, type, name):
    516..1088    +  intron         β-globin intron: intron from rabbit β-globin gene
   1143..1161    +  promoter       T7 promoter: promoter for bacteriophage T7 RNA polymerase
   1172..1792    +  CDS            tetR: TETR2_ECOLX - Experimental evidence at protein level: Swiss-Prot protein existence level 1. TetR is the repressor of the tetracycline resistance element; its N-terminal region forms a helix-turn-helix structure and binds DNA. Binding of tetracycline to TetR reduces the repressor affinity for the tetracycline resistance gene (tetA) promoter operator sites. From Escherichia coli.
   1898..2608    +  CDS            mTagBFP2: mTagBFP2 is a basic (constitutively fluorescent) blue fluorescent protein published in 2011, derived from Entacmaea quadricolor. It is reported to be a very rapidly-maturing monomer with very low acid sensitivity.
   2633..2659    +  misc_feature   MCS (fragment): pBluescript multiple cloning site
   2655..2792    +  CDS            nef (fragment): NEF_HV1LA - Experimental evidence at protein level: Swiss-Prot protein existence level 1. Extracellular Nef protein targets CD4(+) T-lymphocytes for apoptosis by interacting with CXCR4 surface receptors. From Human immunodeficiency virus type 1 group M subtype B (isolate Lai) (HIV-1).
   2778..2958    +  LTR            5' LTR (truncated): truncated 5' long terminal repeat (LTR) from HIV-1
   3030..3151    +  polyA_signal   SV40 poly(A) signal: SV40 polyadenylation signal
   3191..3326    +  rep_origin     SV40 ori: SV40 origin of replication
   3347..3365    -  promoter       T7 promoter: promoter for bacteriophage T7 RNA polymerase
   3373..3528    +  CDS            lacZα (fragment): LacZα fragment of β-galactosidase; lacZ fragment
   3533..3961    +  rep_origin     f1 ori (sequence partly withheld): f1 bacteriophage origin of replication; arrow indicates direction of (+) strand synthesis
   4014..4118    +  promoter       AmpR promoter: bla
   4119..4979    +  CDS            AmpR: β-lactamase; bla; confers resistance to ampicillin, carbenicillin, and related antibiotics
   5150..5738    +  rep_origin     ori: high-copy-number ColE1/pMB1/pBR322/pUC origin of replication
   5921..6013    +  CDS            lacI (fragment): lac repressor; lacI; The lac repressor binds to the lac operator to inhibit transcription in E. coli. This inhibition can be relieved by adding lactose or isopropyl-β-D-thiogalactopyranoside (IPTG).
   6026..6047    +  protein_bind   CAP binding site: CAP binding activates transcription in the presence of cAMP. E. coli catabolite activator protein
   6062..6092    +  promoter       lac promoter: promoter for the E. coli lac operon
   6100..6116    +  protein_bind   lac operator: The lac repressor binds to the lac operator to inhibit transcription in E. coli. This inhibition can be relieved by adding lactose or isopropyl-β-D-thiogalactopyranoside (IPTG). lac repressor encoded by lacI
   6161..6179    +  promoter       T3 promoter: promoter for bacteriophage T3 RNA polymerase
   6207..6433    +  promoter       RSV promoter: Rous sarcoma virus enhancer/promoter
   6434..6614    +  LTR            5' LTR (truncated): truncated 5' long terminal repeat (LTR) from HIV-1
   6661..6786    +  misc_feature   HIV-1 Ψ: packaging signal of human immunodeficiency virus type 1
   6770..7133    +  CDS            HIV-1 gag (fragment): gag protein from human immunodeficiency virus 1; gag
   7279..7512    +  misc_feature   RRE: The Rev response element (RRE) of HIV-1 allows for Rev-dependent mRNA export from the nucleus to the cytoplasm.
   7889..7989    +  CDS            Rev (fragment): human immunodeficiency virus 1 (HIV-1) Rev protein; rev; enhances nuclear export of unspliced and incompletely spliced viral mRNAs
   8039..8279    +  promoter       U6 promoter: RNA polymerase III promoter for human U6 snRNA
   8327..8394    +  misc_RNA       tracrRNA (fragment): trans-activating CRISPR RNA for the Streptococcus pyogenes CRISPR/Cas9 system
   8443..8560    +  misc_feature   cPPT/CTS: central polypurine tract and central termination sequence of HIV-1
   8609..507     +  promoter       hPGK promoter (across the origin): human phosphoglycerate kinase 1 promoter
>Addgene plasmid #108649 | pEJS613_pTetR-P2A-BFPnls/sgTelo | depositor full sequence | sequence record 204829 | pEJS613_pTetR-P2A-BFPnls/sgTelo sequence 8612 bps
TTGGGGTTGCGCCTTTTCCAAGGCAGCCCTGGGTTTGCGCAGGGACGCGGCTGCTCTGGGCGTGGTTCCG
GGAAACGCAGCGGCGCCGACCCTGGGTCTCGCACATTCTTCACGTCCGTTCGCAGCGTCACCCGGATCTT
CGCCGCTACCCTTGTGGGCCCCCCGGCGACGCTTCCTGCTCCGCCCCTAAGTCGGGAAGGTTCCTTGCGG
TTCGCGGCGTGCCGGACGTGACAAACGGAAGCCGCACGTCTCACTAGTACCCTCGCAGACGGACAGCGCC
AGGGAGCAATGGCAGCGCGCCGACCGCGATGGGCTGTGGCCAATAGCGGCTGCTCAGCAGGGCGCGCCGA
GAGCAGCGGCCGGGAAGGGGCGGTGCGGGAGGCGGGGTGTGGGGCGGTAGTGTGGGCCCTGTTCCTGCCC
GCGCGGTGTTCCGCATTCTGCAAGCCTCCGGAGCGCACGTCGGCAGTCGGCTCCCTCGTTGACCGAATCA
CCGACCTCTCTCCCCAGGGGGATCCGTGAGTTTGGGGACCCTTGATTGTTCTTTCTTTTTCGCTATTGTA
AAATTCATGTTATATGGAGGGGGCAAAGTTTTCAGGGTGTTGTTTAGAATGGGAAGATGTCCCTTGTATC
ACCATGGACCCTCATGATAATTTTGTTTCTTTCACTTTCTACTCTGTTGACAACCATTGTCTCCTCTTAT
TTTCTTTTCATTTTCTGTAACTTTTTCGTTAAACTTTAGCTTGCATTTGTAACGAATTTTTAAATTCACT
TTTGTTTATTTGTCAGATTGTAAGTACTTTCTCTAATCACTTTTTTTTCAAGGCAATCAGGGTATATTAT
ATTGTACTTCAGCACAGTTTTAGAGAACAATTGTTATAATTAAATGATAAGGTAGAATATTTCTGCATAT
AAATTCTGGCTGGCGTGGAAATATTCTTATTGGTAGAAACAACTACATCCTGGTCATCATCCTGCCTTTC
TCTTTATGGTTACAATGATATACACTGTTTGAGATGAGGATAAAATACTCTGAGTCCAAACCGGGCCCCT
CTGCTAACCATGTTCATGCCTTCTTCTTTTTCCTACAGCTCCTGGGCAACGTGCTGGTTATTGTGCTGTC
TCATCATTTTGGCAAAGAATTGTAATACGACTCACTATAGGGCGAATTGATATGTCTAGATTAGATAAAA
GTAAAGTGATTAACAGCGCATTAGAGCTGCTTAATGAGGTCGGAATCGAAGGTTTAACAACCCGTAAACT
CGCCCAGAAGCTAGGTGTAGAGCAGCCTACATTGTATTGGCATGTAAAAAATAAGCGGGCTTTGCTCGAC
GCCTTAGCCATTGAGATGTTAGATAGGCACCATACTCACTTTTGCCCTTTAGAAGGGGAAAGCTGGCAAG
ATTTTTTACGTAATAACGCTAAAAGTTTTAGATGTGCTTTACTAAGTCATCGCGATGGAGCAAAAGTACA
TTTAGGTACACGGCCTACAGAAAAACAGTATGAAACTCTCGAAAATCAATTAGCCTTTTTATGCCAACAA
GGTTTTTCACTAGAGAATGCATTATATGCACTCAGCGCTGTGGGGCATTTTACTTTAGGTTGCGTATTGG
AAGATCAAGAGCATCAAGTCGCTAAAGAAGAAAGGGAAACACCTACTACTGATAGTATGCCGCCATTATT
ACGACAAGCTATCGAATTATTTGATCACCAAGGTGCAGAGCCAGCCTTCTTATTCGGCCTTGAATTGATC
ATATGCGGATTAGAAAAACAACTTAAATGTGAAAGTGGGTCCGCGTACAGCGGCTCCCGGGAGTTCGCTA
GCGGTGCTACTAACTTCAGCCTGCTGAAGCAGGCTGGAGACGTGGAGGAGAACCCTGGACCTGGTAGTGG
AACGCGTATGGTGTCTAAGGGCGAAGAGCTGATTAAGGAGAACATGCACATGAAGCTGTACATGGAGGGC
ACCGTGGACAACCATCACTTCAAGTGCACATCCGAGGGCGAAGGCAAGCCCTACGAGGGCACCCAGACCA
TGAGAATCAAGGTGGTCGAGGGCGGCCCTCTCCCCTTCGCCTTCGACATCCTGGCTACTAGCTTCCTCTA
CGGCAGCAAGACCTTCATCAACCACACCCAGGGCATCCCCGACTTCTTCAAGCAGTCCTTCCCTGAGGGC
TTCACATGGGAGAGAGTCACCACATACGAAGATGGGGGCGTGCTGACCGCTACCCAGGACACCAGCCTCC
AGGACGGCTGCCTCATCTACAACGTCAAGATCAGAGGGGTGAACTTCACATCCAACGGCCCTGTGATGCA
GAAGAAAACACTCGGCTGGGAGGCCTTCACCGAGACGCTGTACCCCGCTGACGGCGGCCTGGAAGGCAGA
AACGACATGGCCCTGAAGCTCGTGGGCGGGAGCCATCTGATCGCAAACGCCAAGACCACATATAGATCCA
AGAAACCCGCTAAGAACCTCAAGATGCCTGGCATCTACTATGTGGACTACAGACTGGAAAGAATCAAGGA
GGCCAACAACGAAACCTACGTCGAGCAGCACGAGGTGGCAGTGGCCAGATACTGCGACCTCCCTAGCAAA
CTGGGGCACAAGCTTAATCCAAAGAAAAAGCGGAAAGTGTGAGTCGACCTCGAGGGGGGGCCCGGTACCT
TTAAGACCAATGACTTACAAGGCAGCTGTAGATCTTAGCCACTTTTTAAAAGAAAAGGGGGGACTGGAAG
GGCTAATTCACTCCCAACGAAGAAAAGATCTGCTTTTTGCTTGTACTGGGTCTCTCTGGTTAGACCAGAT
CTGAGCCTGGGAGCTCTCTGGCTAACTAGGGAACCCACTGCTTAAGCCTCAATAAAGCTTGCCTTGAGTG
CTTCAAGTAGTGTGTGCCCGTCTGTTGTGTGACTCTGGTAACTAGAGATCCCTCAGACCCTTTTAGTCAG
TGTGGAAAATCTCTAGCAGTAGTAGTTCATGTCATCTTATTATTCAGTATTTATAACTTGCAAAGAAATG
AATATCAGAGAGTGAGAGGAACTTGTTTATTGCAGCTTATAATGGTTACAAATAAAGCAATAGCATCACA
AATTTCACAAATAAAGCATTTTTTTCACTGCATTCTAGTTGTGGTTTGTCCAAACTCATCAATGTATCTT
ATCATGTCTGGCTCTAGCTATCCCGCCCCTAACTCCGCCCATCCCGCCCCTAACTCCGCCCAGTTCCGCC
CATTCTCCGCCCCATGGCTGACTAATTTTTTTTATTTATGCAGAGGCCGAGGCCGCCTCGGCCTCTGAGC
TATTCCAGAAGTAGTGAGGAGGCTTTTTTGGAGGCCTAGGGACGTACCCAATTCGCCCTATAGTGAGTCG
TATTACGCGCGCTCACTGGCCGTCGTTTTACAACGTCGTGACTGGGAAAACCCTGGCGTTACCCAACTTA
ATCGCCTTGCAGCACATCCCCCTTTCGCCAGCTGGCGTAATAGCGAAGAGGCCCGCACCGATCGCCCTTC
CCAACAGTTGCGCAGCCTGAATGGCGAATGGG
[124 nt withheld, positions 3533-3656]
C
[91 nt withheld, positions 3658-3748]
A
[49 nt withheld, positions 3750-3798]
CCTTTGACGTTGGAGTCCACGTTCTTT
[37 nt withheld, positions 3826-3862]
ACCCTATCTCGGTCTATTCTTTTGATTTATAAGGGATTTTGCCGATTTCGGCCTATTGGTTAAAAAATGA
GCTGATTTAACAAAAATTTAACGCGAATTTTAACAAAATATTAACGCTTACAATTTAGGTGGCACTTTTC
GGGGAAATGTGCGCGGAACCCCTATTTGTTTATTTTTCTAAATACATTCAAATATGTATCCGCTCATGAG
ACAATAACCCTGATAAATGCTTCAATAATATTGAAAAAGGAAGAGTATGAGTATTCAACATTTCCGTGTC
GCCCTTATTCCCTTTTTTGCGGCATTTTGCCTTCCTGTTTTTGCTCACCCAGAAACGCTGGTGAAAGTAA
AAGATGCTGAAGATCAGTTGGGTGCACGAGTGGGTTACATCGAACTGGATCTCAACAGCGGTAAGATCCT
TGAGAGTTTTCGCCCCGAAGAACGTTTTCCAATGATGAGCACTTTTAAAGTTCTGCTATGTGGCGCGGTA
TTATCCCGTATTGACGCCGGGCAAGAGCAACTCGGTCGCCGCATACACTATTCTCAGAATGACTTGGTTG
AGTACTCACCAGTCACAGAAAAGCATCTTACGGATGGCATGACAGTAAGAGAATTATGCAGTGCTGCCAT
AACCATGAGTGATAACACTGCGGCCAACTTACTTCTGACAACGATCGGAGGACCGAAGGAGCTAACCGCT
TTTTTGCACAACATGGGGGATCATGTAACTCGCCTTGATCGTTGGGAACCGGAGCTGAATGAAGCCATAC
CAAACGACGAGCGTGACACCACGATGCCTGTAGCAATGGCAACAACGTTGCGCAAACTATTAACTGGCGA
ACTACTTACTCTAGCTTCCCGGCAACAATTAATAGACTGGATGGAGGCGGATAAAGTTGCAGGACCACTT
CTGCGCTCGGCCCTTCCGGCTGGCTGGTTTATTGCTGATAAATCTGGAGCCGGTGAGCGTGGGTCTCGCG
GTATCATTGCAGCACTGGGGCCAGATGGTAAGCCCTCCCGTATCGTAGTTATCTACACGACGGGGAGTCA
GGCAACTATGGATGAACGAAATAGACAGATCGCTGAGATAGGTGCCTCACTGATTAAGCATTGGTAACTG
TCAGACCAAGTTTACTCATATATACTTTAGATTGATTTAAAACTTCATTTTTAATTTAAAAGGATCTAGG
TGAAGATCCTTTTTGATAATCTCATGACCAAAATCCCTTAACGTGAGTTTTCGTTCCACTGAGCGTCAGA
CCCCGTAGAAAAGATCAAAGGATCTTCTTGAGATCCTTTTTTTCTGCGCGTAATCTGCTGCTTGCAAACA
AAAAAACCACCGCTACCAGCGGTGGTTTGTTTGCCGGATCAAGAGCTACCAACTCTTTTTCCGAAGGTAA
CTGGCTTCAGCAGAGCGCAGATACCAAATACTGTTCTTCTAGTGTAGCCGTAGTTAGGCCACCACTTCAA
GAACTCTGTAGCACCGCCTACATACCTCGCTCTGCTAATCCTGTTACCAGTGGCTGCTGCCAGTGGCGAT
AAGTCGTGTCTTACCGGGTTGGACTCAAGACGATAGTTACCGGATAAGGCGCAGCGGTCGGGCTGAACGG
GGGGTTCGTGCACACAGCCCAGCTTGGAGCGAACGACCTACACCGAACTGAGATACCTACAGCGTGAGCT
ATGAGAAAGCGCCACGCTTCCCGAAGGGAGAAAGGCGGACAGGTATCCGGTAAGCGGCAGGGTCGGAACA
GGAGAGCGCACGAGGGAGCTTCCAGGGGGAAACGCCTGGTATCTTTATAGTCCTGTCGGGTTTCGCCACC
TCTGACTTGAGCGTCGATTTTTGTGATGCTCGTCAGGGGGGCGGAGCCTATGGAAAAACGCCAGCAACGC
GGCCTTTTTACGGTTCCTGGCCTTTTGCTGGCCTTTTGCTCACATGTTCTTTCCTGCGTTATCCCCTGAT
TCTGTGGATAACCGTATTACCGCCTTTGAGTGAGCTGATACCGCTCGCCGCAGCCGAACGACCGAGCGCA
GCGAGTCAGTGAGCGAGGAAGCGGAAGAGCGCCCAATACGCAAACCGCCTCTCCCCGCGCGTTGGCCGAT
TCATTAATGCAGCTGGCACGACAGGTTTCCCGACTGGAAAGCGGGCAGTGAGCGCAACGCAATTAATGTG
AGTTAGCTCACTCATTAGGCACCCCAGGCTTTACACTTTATGCTTCCGGCTCGTATGTTGTGTGGAATTG
TGAGCGGATAACAATTTCACACAGGAAACAGCTATGACCATGATTACGCCAAGCGCGCAATTAACCCTCA
CTAAAGGGAACAAAAGCTGGAGCTGCAAGCTTAATGTAGTCTTATGCAATACTCTTGTAGTCTTGCAACA
TGGTAACGATGAGTTAGCAACATGCCTTACAAGGAGAGAAAAAGCACCGTGCATGCCGATTGGTGGAAGT
AAGGTGGTACGATCGTGCCTTATTAGGAAGGCAACAGACGGGTCTGACATGGATTGGACGAACCACTGAA
TTGCCGCATTGCAGAGATATTGTATTTAAGTGCCTAGCTCGATACATAAACGGGTCTCTCTGGTTAGACC
AGATCTGAGCCTGGGAGCTCTCTGGCTAACTAGGGAACCCACTGCTTAAGCCTCAATAAAGCTTGCCTTG
AGTGCTTCAAGTAGTGTGTGCCCGTCTGTTGTGTGACTCTGGTAACTAGAGATCCCTCAGACCCTTTTAG
TCAGTGTGGAAAATCTCTAGCAGTGGCGCCCGAACAGGGACTTGAAAGCGAAAGGGAAACCAGAGGAGCT
CTCTCGACGCAGGACTCGGCTTGCTGAAGCGCGCACGGCAAGAGGCGAGGGGCGGCGACTGGTGAGTACG
CCAAAAATTTTGACTAGCGGAGGCTAGAAGGAGAGAGATGGGTGCGAGAGCGTCAGTATTAAGCGGGGGA
GAATTAGATCGCGATGGGAAAAAATTCGGTTAAGGCCAGGGGGAAAGAAAAAATATAAATTAAAACATAT
AGTATGGGCAAGCAGGGAGCTAGAACGATTCGCAGTTAATCCTGGCCTGTTAGAAACATCAGAAGGCTGT
AGACAAATACTGGGACAGCTACAACCATCCCTTCAGACAGGATCAGAAGAACTTAGATCATTATATAATA
CAGTAGCAACCCTCTATTGTGTGCATCAAAGGATAGAGATAAAAGACACCAAGGAAGCTTTAGACAAGAT
AGAGGAAGAGCAAAACAAAAGTAAGACCACCGCACAGCAAGCGGCCGCTGATCTTCAGACCTGGAGGAGG
AGATATGAGGGACAATTGGAGAAGTGAATTATATAAATATAAAGTAGTAAAAATTGAACCATTAGGAGTA
GCACCCACCAAGGCAAAGAGAAGAGTGGTGCAGAGAGAAAAAAGAGCAGTGGGAATAGGAGCTTTGTTCC
TTGGGTTCTTGGGAGCAGCAGGAAGCACTATGGGCGCAGCGTCAATGACGCTGACGGTACAGGCCAGACA
ATTATTGTCTGGTATAGTGCAGCAGCAGAACAATTTGCTGAGGGCTATTGAGGCGCAACAGCATCTGTTG
CAACTCACAGTCTGGGGCATCAAGCAGCTCCAGGCAAGAATCCTGGCTGTGGAAAGATACCTAAAGGATC
AACAGCTCCTGGGGATTTGGGGTTGCTCTGGAAAACTCATTTGCACCACTGCTGTGCCTTGGAATGCTAG
TTGGAGTAATAAATCTCTGGAACAGATTTGGAATCACACGACCTGGATGGAGTGGGACAGAGAAATTAAC
AATTACACAAGCTTAATACACTCCTTAATTGAAGAATCGCAAAACCAGCAAGAAAAGAATGAACAAGAAT
TATTGGAATTAGATAAATGGGCAAGTTTGTGGAATTGGTTTAACATAACAAATTGGCTGTGGTATATAAA
ATTATTCATAATGATAGTAGGAGGCTTGGTAGGTTTAAGAATAGTTTTTGCTGTACTTTCTATAGTGAAT
AGAGTTAGGCAGGGATATTCACCATTATCGTTTCAGACCCACCTCCCAACCCCGAGGGGACCCGACAGGC
CCGAAGGAATAGAAGAAGAAGGTGGAGAGAGAGACAGAGACAGATCCATTCGATTAGTGAACGGATCTCG
ACGGTATCGATCACGAGACTAGCCTCGAGCGGCCGCCCCCTTCACCGAGGGCCTATTTCCCATGATTCCT
TCATATTTGCATATACGATACAAGGCTGTTAGAGAGATAATTGGAATTAATTTGACTGTAAACACAAAGA
TATTAGTACAAAATACGTGACGTAGAAAGTAATAATTTCTTGGGTAGTTTGCAGTTTTAAAATTATGTTT
TAAAATGGACTATCATATGCTTACCGTAACTTGAAAGTATTTCGATTTCTTGGCTTTATATATCTTGTGG
AAAGGACGAAACACCGTTAGGGTTAGGGTTAGGGTTGTTTAAGAGCTATGCTGGAAACAGCATAGCAAGT
TTAAATAAGGCTAGTCCGTTATCAACTTGAAAAAGTGGCACCGAGTCGGTGCTTTTTTTGAATTCTCGAC
CTCGAGACAAATGGCAGTATTCATCCACAATTTTAAAAGAAAAGGGGGGATTGGGGGGTACAGTGCAGGG
GAAAGAATAGTAGACATAATAGCAACAGACATACAAACTAAAGAATTACAAAAACAAATTACAAAAATTC
AAAATTTTCGGGTTTATTACAGGGACAGCAGAGATCCACTTTGGCCGCGGCTCGAGGGGG
