Features (pLannotate 1.2.2; 30 found; start..end, strand, type, name):
    314..406     +  CDS            lacI (fragment): lac repressor; lacI; The lac repressor binds to the lac operator to inhibit transcription in E. coli. This inhibition can be relieved by adding lactose or isopropyl-β-D-thiogalactopyranoside (IPTG).
    419..440     +  protein_bind   CAP binding site: CAP binding activates transcription in the presence of cAMP. E. coli catabolite activator protein
    455..485     +  promoter       lac promoter: promoter for the E. coli lac operon
    493..509     +  protein_bind   lac operator: The lac repressor binds to the lac operator to inhibit transcription in E. coli. This inhibition can be relieved by adding lactose or isopropyl-β-D-thiogalactopyranoside (IPTG). lac repressor encoded by lacI
    554..572     +  promoter       T3 promoter: promoter for bacteriophage T3 RNA polymerase
    600..826     +  promoter       RSV promoter: Rous sarcoma virus enhancer/promoter
    827..1007    +  LTR            5' LTR (truncated): truncated 5' long terminal repeat (LTR) from HIV-1
   1054..1179    +  misc_feature   HIV-1 Ψ: packaging signal of human immunodeficiency virus type 1
   1163..1526    +  CDS            HIV-1 gag (fragment): gag protein from human immunodeficiency virus 1; gag
   1672..1905    +  misc_feature   RRE: The Rev response element (RRE) of HIV-1 allows for Rev-dependent mRNA export from the nucleus to the cytoplasm.
   2282..2382    +  CDS            Rev (fragment): human immunodeficiency virus 1 (HIV-1) Rev protein; rev; enhances nuclear export of unspliced and incompletely spliced viral mRNAs
   2432..2672    +  promoter       U6 promoter: RNA polymerase III promoter for human U6 snRNA
   2720..2787    +  misc_RNA       tracrRNA (fragment): trans-activating CRISPR RNA for the Streptococcus pyogenes CRISPR/Cas9 system
   2836..2953    +  misc_feature   cPPT/CTS: central polypurine tract and central termination sequence of HIV-1
   3002..3512    +  promoter       hPGK promoter: human phosphoglycerate kinase 1 promoter
   3521..4093    +  intron         β-globin intron: intron from rabbit β-globin gene
   4148..4166    +  promoter       T7 promoter: promoter for bacteriophage T7 RNA polymerase
   4177..4797    +  CDS            tetR: TETR2_ECOLX - Experimental evidence at protein level: Swiss-Prot protein existence level 1. TetR is the repressor of the tetracycline resistance element; its N-terminal region forms a helix-turn-helix structure and binds DNA. Binding of tetracycline to TetR reduces the repressor affinity for the tetracycline resistance gene (tetA) promoter operator sites. From Escherichia coli.
   4903..5613    +  CDS            mTagBFP2: enhanced monomeric blue fluorescent protein (Subach et al., 2011) mammalian codon-optimized
   5638..5664    +  misc_feature   MCS (fragment): pBluescript multiple cloning site
   5660..5797    +  CDS            nef (fragment): NEF_HV1LA - Experimental evidence at protein level: Swiss-Prot protein existence level 1. Extracellular Nef protein targets CD4(+) T-lymphocytes for apoptosis by interacting with CXCR4 surface receptors. From Human immunodeficiency virus type 1 group M subtype B (isolate Lai) (HIV-1).
   5783..5963    +  LTR            5' LTR (truncated): truncated 5' long terminal repeat (LTR) from HIV-1
   6035..6156    +  polyA_signal   SV40 poly(A) signal: SV40 polyadenylation signal
   6196..6331    +  rep_origin     SV40 ori: SV40 origin of replication
   6352..6370    -  promoter       T7 promoter: promoter for bacteriophage T7 RNA polymerase
   6378..6533    +  CDS            lacZα (fragment): LacZα fragment of β-galactosidase; lacZ fragment
   6538..6966    +  rep_origin     f1 ori (sequence partly withheld): f1 bacteriophage origin of replication; arrow indicates direction of (+) strand synthesis
   7019..7123    +  promoter       AmpR promoter: bla
   7124..7984    +  CDS            AmpR: β-lactamase; bla; confers resistance to ampicillin, carbenicillin, and related antibiotics
   8155..131     +  rep_origin     ori (across the origin): high-copy-number ColE1/pMB1/pBR322/pUC origin of replication
>Addgene plasmid #108649 | pEJS613_pTetR-P2A-BFPnls/sgTelo | addgene full sequence | sequence record 210081 | Addgene NGS Result
GAACAGGAGAGCGCACGAGGGAGCTTCCAGGGGGAAACGCCTGGTATCTTTATAGTCCTGTCGGGTTTCG
CCACCTCTGACTTGAGCGTCGATTTTTGTGATGCTCGTCAGGGGGGCGGAGCCTATGGAAAAACGCCAGC
AACGCGGCCTTTTTACGGTTCCTGGCCTTTTGCTGGCCTTTTGCTCACATGTTCTTTCCTGCGTTATCCC
CTGATTCTGTGGATAACCGTATTACCGCCTTTGAGTGAGCTGATACCGCTCGCCGCAGCCGAACGACCGA
GCGCAGCGAGTCAGTGAGCGAGGAAGCGGAAGAGCGCCCAATACGCAAACCGCCTCTCCCCGCGCGTTGG
CCGATTCATTAATGCAGCTGGCACGACAGGTTTCCCGACTGGAAAGCGGGCAGTGAGCGCAACGCAATTA
ATGTGAGTTAGCTCACTCATTAGGCACCCCAGGCTTTACACTTTATGCTTCCGGCTCGTATGTTGTGTGG
AATTGTGAGCGGATAACAATTTCACACAGGAAACAGCTATGACCATGATTACGCCAAGCGCGCAATTAAC
CCTCACTAAAGGGAACAAAAGCTGGAGCTGCAAGCTTAATGTAGTCTTATGCAATACTCTTGTAGTCTTG
CAACATGGTAACGATGAGTTAGCAACATGCCTTACAAGGAGAGAAAAAGCACCGTGCATGCCGATTGGTG
GAAGTAAGGTGGTACGATCGTGCCTTATTAGGAAGGCAACAGACGGGTCTGACATGGATTGGACGAACCA
CTGAATTGCCGCATTGCAGAGATATTGTATTTAAGTGCCTAGCTCGATACATAAACGGGTCTCTCTGGTT
AGACCAGATCTGAGCCTGGGAGCTCTCTGGCTAACTAGGGAACCCACTGCTTAAGCCTCAATAAAGCTTG
CCTTGAGTGCTTCAAGTAGTGTGTGCCCGTCTGTTGTGTGACTCTGGTAACTAGAGATCCCTCAGACCCT
TTTAGTCAGTGTGGAAAATCTCTAGCAGTGGCGCCCGAACAGGGACTTGAAAGCGAAAGGGAAACCAGAG
GAGCTCTCTCGACGCAGGACTCGGCTTGCTGAAGCGCGCACGGCAAGAGGCGAGGGGCGGCGACTGGTGA
GTACGCCAAAAATTTTGACTAGCGGAGGCTAGAAGGAGAGAGATGGGTGCGAGAGCGTCAGTATTAAGCG
GGGGAGAATTAGATCGCGATGGGAAAAAATTCGGTTAAGGCCAGGGGGAAAGAAAAAATATAAATTAAAA
CATATAGTATGGGCAAGCAGGGAGCTAGAACGATTCGCAGTTAATCCTGGCCTGTTAGAAACATCAGAAG
GCTGTAGACAAATACTGGGACAGCTACAACCATCCCTTCAGACAGGATCAGAAGAACTTAGATCATTATA
TAATACAGTAGCAACCCTCTATTGTGTGCATCAAAGGATAGAGATAAAAGACACCAAGGAAGCTTTAGAC
AAGATAGAGGAAGAGCAAAACAAAAGTAAGACCACCGCACAGCAAGCGGCCGCTGATCTTCAGACCTGGA
GGAGGAGATATGAGGGACAATTGGAGAAGTGAATTATATAAATATAAAGTAGTAAAAATTGAACCATTAG
GAGTAGCACCCACCAAGGCAAAGAGAAGAGTGGTGCAGAGAGAAAAAAGAGCAGTGGGAATAGGAGCTTT
GTTCCTTGGGTTCTTGGGAGCAGCAGGAAGCACTATGGGCGCAGCGTCAATGACGCTGACGGTACAGGCC
AGACAATTATTGTCTGGTATAGTGCAGCAGCAGAACAATTTGCTGAGGGCTATTGAGGCGCAACAGCATC
TGTTGCAACTCACAGTCTGGGGCATCAAGCAGCTCCAGGCAAGAATCCTGGCTGTGGAAAGATACCTAAA
GGATCAACAGCTCCTGGGGATTTGGGGTTGCTCTGGAAAACTCATTTGCACCACTGCTGTGCCTTGGAAT
GCTAGTTGGAGTAATAAATCTCTGGAACAGATTTGGAATCACACGACCTGGATGGAGTGGGACAGAGAAA
TTAACAATTACACAAGCTTAATACACTCCTTAATTGAAGAATCGCAAAACCAGCAAGAAAAGAATGAACA
AGAATTATTGGAATTAGATAAATGGGCAAGTTTGTGGAATTGGTTTAACATAACAAATTGGCTGTGGTAT
ATAAAATTATTCATAATGATAGTAGGAGGCTTGGTAGGTTTAAGAATAGTTTTTGCTGTACTTTCTATAG
TGAATAGAGTTAGGCAGGGATATTCACCATTATCGTTTCAGACCCACCTCCCAACCCCGAGGGGACCCGA
CAGGCCCGAAGGAATAGAAGAAGAAGGTGGAGAGAGAGACAGAGACAGATCCATTCGATTAGTGAACGGA
TCTCGACGGTATCGATCACGAGACTAGCCTCGAGCGGCCGCCCCCTTCACCGAGGGCCTATTTCCCATGA
TTCCTTCATATTTGCATATACGATACAAGGCTGTTAGAGAGATAATTGGAATTAATTTGACTGTAAACAC
AAAGATATTAGTACAAAATACGTGACGTAGAAAGTAATAATTTCTTGGGTAGTTTGCAGTTTTAAAATTA
TGTTTTAAAATGGACTATCATATGCTTACCGTAACTTGAAAGTATTTCGATTTCTTGGCTTTATATATCT
TGTGGAAAGGACGAAACACCGTTAGGGTTAGGGTTAGGGTTGTTTAAGAGCTATGCTGGAAACAGCATAG
CAAGTTTAAATAAGGCTAGTCCGTTATCAACTTGAAAAAGTGGCACCGAGTCGGTGCTTTTTTTGAATTC
TCGACCTCGAGACAAATGGCAGTATTCATCCACAATTTTAAAAGAAAAGGGGGGATTGGGGGGTACAGTG
CAGGGGAAAGAATAGTAGACATAATAGCAACAGACATACAAACTAAAGAATTACAAAAACAAATTACAAA
AATTCAAAATTTTCGGGTTTATTACAGGGACAGCAGAGATCCACTTTGGCCGCGGCTCGAGGGGGTTGGG
GTTGCGCCTTTTCCAAGGCAGCCCTGGGTTTGCGCAGGGACGCGGCTGCTCTGGGCGTGGTTCCGGGAAA
CGCAGCGGCGCCGACCCTGGGTCTCGCACATTCTTCACGTCCGTTCGCAGCGTCACCCGGATCTTCGCCG
CTACCCTTGTGGGCCCCCCGGCGACGCTTCCTGCTCCGCCCCTAAGTCGGGAAGGTTCCTTGCGGTTCGC
GGCGTGCCGGACGTGACAAACGGAAGCCGCACGTCTCACTAGTACCCTCGCAGACGGACAGCGCCAGGGA
GCAATGGCAGCGCGCCGACCGCGATGGGCTGTGGCCAATAGCGGCTGCTCAGCAGGGCGCGCCGAGAGCA
GCGGCCGGGAAGGGGCGGTGCGGGAGGCGGGGTGTGGGGCGGTAGTGTGGGCCCTGTTCCTGCCCGCGCG
GTGTTCCGCATTCTGCAAGCCTCCGGAGCGCACGTCGGCAGTCGGCTCCCTCGTTGACCGAATCACCGAC
CTCTCTCCCCAGGGGGATCCGTGAGTTTGGGGACCCTTGATTGTTCTTTCTTTTTCGCTATTGTAAAATT
CATGTTATATGGAGGGGGCAAAGTTTTCAGGGTGTTGTTTAGAATGGGAAGATGTCCCTTGTATCACCAT
GGACCCTCATGATAATTTTGTTTCTTTCACTTTCTACTCTGTTGACAACCATTGTCTCCTCTTATTTTCT
TTTCATTTTCTGTAACTTTTTCGTTAAACTTTAGCTTGCATTTGTAACGAATTTTTAAATTCACTTTTGT
TTATTTGTCAGATTGTAAGTACTTTCTCTAATCACTTTTTTTTCAAGGCAATCAGGGTATATTATATTGT
ACTTCAGCACAGTTTTAGAGAACAATTGTTATAATTAAATGATAAGGTAGAATATTTCTGCATATAAATT
CTGGCTGGCGTGGAAATATTCTTATTGGTAGAAACAACTACATCCTGGTCATCATCCTGCCTTTCTCTTT
ATGGTTACAATGATATACACTGTTTGAGATGAGGATAAAATACTCTGAGTCCAAACCGGGCCCCTCTGCT
AACCATGTTCATGCCTTCTTCTTTTTCCTACAGCTCCTGGGCAACGTGCTGGTTATTGTGCTGTCTCATC
ATTTTGGCAAAGAATTGTAATACGACTCACTATAGGGCGAATTGATATGTCTAGATTAGATAAAAGTAAA
GTGATTAACAGCGCATTAGAGCTGCTTAATGAGGTCGGAATCGAAGGTTTAACAACCCGTAAACTCGCCC
AGAAGCTAGGTGTAGAGCAGCCTACATTGTATTGGCATGTAAAAAATAAGCGGGCTTTGCTCGACGCCTT
AGCCATTGAGATGTTAGATAGGCACCATACTCACTTTTGCCCTTTAGAAGGGGAAAGCTGGCAAGATTTT
TTACGTAATAACGCTAAAAGTTTTAGATGTGCTTTACTAAGTCATCGCGATGGAGCAAAAGTACATTTAG
GTACACGGCCTACAGAAAAACAGTATGAAACTCTCGAAAATCAATTAGCCTTTTTATGCCAACAAGGTTT
TTCACTAGAGAATGCATTATATGCACTCAGCGCTGTGGGGCATTTTACTTTAGGTTGCGTATTGGAAGAT
CAAGAGCATCAAGTCGCTAAAGAAGAAAGGGAAACACCTACTACTGATAGTATGCCGCCATTATTACGAC
AAGCTATCGAATTATTTGATCACCAAGGTGCAGAGCCAGCCTTCTTATTCGGCCTTGAATTGATCATATG
CGGATTAGAAAAACAACTTAAATGTGAAAGTGGGTCCGCGTACAGCGGCTCCCGGGAGTTCGCTAGCGGT
GCTACTAACTTCAGCCTGCTGAAGCAGGCTGGAGACGTGGAGGAGAACCCTGGACCTGGTAGTGGAACGC
GTATGGTGTCTAAGGGCGAAGAGCTGATTAAGGAGAACATGCACATGAAGCTGTACATGGAGGGCACCGT
GGACAACCATCACTTCAAGTGCACATCCGAGGGCGAAGGCAAGCCCTACGAGGGCACCCAGACCATGAGA
ATCAAGGTGGTCGAGGGCGGCCCTCTCCCCTTCGCCTTCGACATCCTGGCTACTAGCTTCCTCTACGGCA
GCAAGACCTTCATCAACCACACCCAGGGCATCCCCGACTTCTTCAAGCAGTCCTTCCCTGAGGGCTTCAC
ATGGGAGAGAGTCACCACATACGAAGATGGGGGCGTGCTGACCGCTACCCAGGACACCAGCCTCCAGGAC
GGCTGCCTCATCTACAACGTCAAGATCAGAGGGGTGAACTTCACATCCAACGGCCCTGTGATGCAGAAGA
AAACACTCGGCTGGGAGGCCTTCACCGAGACGCTGTACCCCGCTGACGGCGGCCTGGAAGGCAGAAACGA
CATGGCCCTGAAGCTCGTGGGCGGGAGCCATCTGATCGCAAACGCCAAGACCACATATAGATCCAAGAAA
CCCGCTAAGAACCTCAAGATGCCTGGCATCTACTATGTGGACTACAGACTGGAAAGAATCAAGGAGGCCA
ACAACGAGACCTACGTCGAGCAGCACGAGGTGGCAGTGGCCAGATACTGCGACCTCCCTAGCAAACTGGG
GCACAAGCTTAATCCAAAGAAAAAGCGGAAAGTGTGAGTCGACCTCGAGGGGGGGCCCGGTACCTTTAAG
ACCAATGACTTACAAGGCAGCTGTAGATCTTAGCCACTTTTTAAAAGAAAAGGGGGGACTGGAAGGGCTA
ATTCACTCCCAACGAAGAAAAGATCTGCTTTTTGCTTGTACTGGGTCTCTCTGGTTAGACCAGATCTGAG
CCTGGGAGCTCTCTGGCTAACTAGGGAACCCACTGCTTAAGCCTCAATAAAGCTTGCCTTGAGTGCTTCA
AGTAGTGTGTGCCCGTCTGTTGTGTGACTCTGGTAACTAGAGATCCCTCAGACCCTTTTAGTCAGTGTGG
AAAATCTCTAGCAGTAGTAGTTCATGTCATCTTATTATTCAGTATTTATAACTTGCAAAGAAATGAATAT
CAGAGAGTGAGAGGAACTTGTTTATTGCAGCTTATAATGGTTACAAATAAAGCAATAGCATCACAAATTT
CACAAATAAAGCATTTTTTTCACTGCATTCTAGTTGTGGTTTGTCCAAACTCATCAATGTATCTTATCAT
GTCTGGCTCTAGCTATCCCGCCCCTAACTCCGCCCATCCCGCCCCTAACTCCGCCCAGTTCCGCCCATTC
TCCGCCCCATGGCTGACTAATTTTTTTTATTTATGCAGAGGCCGAGGCCGCCTCGGCCTCTGAGCTATTC
CAGAAGTAGTGAGGAGGCTTTTTTGGAGGCCTAGGGACGTACCCAATTCGCCCTATAGTGAGTCGTATTA
CGCGCGCTCACTGGCCGTCGTTTTACAACGTCGTGACTGGGAAAACCCTGGCGTTACCCAACTTAATCGC
CTTGCAGCACATCCCCCTTTCGCCAGCTGGCGTAATAGCGAAGAGGCCCGCACCGATCGCCCTTCCCAAC
AGTTGCGCAGCCTGAATGGCGAATGGG
[124 nt withheld, positions 6538-6661]
C
[91 nt withheld, positions 6663-6753]
A
[49 nt withheld, positions 6755-6803]
CCTTTGACGTTGGAGTCCACGTTCTTT
[37 nt withheld, positions 6831-6867]
ACCCTATCTCGGTCTATTCTTTTGATTTATAAGGGATTTTGCCGATTTCGGCCTATTGGTTAAAAAATGA
GCTGATTTAACAAAAATTTAACGCGAATTTTAACAAAATATTAACGCTTACAATTTAGGTGGCACTTTTC
GGGGAAATGTGCGCGGAACCCCTATTTGTTTATTTTTCTAAATACATTCAAATATGTATCCGCTCATGAG
ACAATAACCCTGATAAATGCTTCAATAATATTGAAAAAGGAAGAGTATGAGTATTCAACATTTCCGTGTC
GCCCTTATTCCCTTTTTTGCGGCATTTTGCCTTCCTGTTTTTGCTCACCCAGAAACGCTGGTGAAAGTAA
AAGATGCTGAAGATCAGTTGGGTGCACGAGTGGGTTACATCGAACTGGATCTCAACAGCGGTAAGATCCT
TGAGAGTTTTCGCCCCGAAGAACGTTTTCCAATGATGAGCACTTTTAAAGTTCTGCTATGTGGCGCGGTA
TTATCCCGTATTGACGCCGGGCAAGAGCAACTCGGTCGCCGCATACACTATTCTCAGAATGACTTGGTTG
AGTACTCACCAGTCACAGAAAAGCATCTTACGGATGGCATGACAGTAAGAGAATTATGCAGTGCTGCCAT
AACCATGAGTGATAACACTGCGGCCAACTTACTTCTGACAACGATCGGAGGACCGAAGGAGCTAACCGCT
TTTTTGCACAACATGGGGGATCATGTAACTCGCCTTGATCGTTGGGAACCGGAGCTGAATGAAGCCATAC
CAAACGACGAGCGTGACACCACGATGCCTGTAGCAATGGCAACAACGTTGCGCAAACTATTAACTGGCGA
ACTACTTACTCTAGCTTCCCGGCAACAATTAATAGACTGGATGGAGGCGGATAAAGTTGCAGGACCACTT
CTGCGCTCGGCCCTTCCGGCTGGCTGGTTTATTGCTGATAAATCTGGAGCCGGTGAGCGTGGGTCTCGCG
GTATCATTGCAGCACTGGGGCCAGATGGTAAGCCCTCCCGTATCGTAGTTATCTACACGACGGGGAGTCA
GGCAACTATGGATGAACGAAATAGACAGATCGCTGAGATAGGTGCCTCACTGATTAAGCATTGGTAACTG
TCAGACCAAGTTTACTCATATATACTTTAGATTGATTTAAAACTTCATTTTTAATTTAAAAGGATCTAGG
TGAAGATCCTTTTTGATAATCTCATGACCAAAATCCCTTAACGTGAGTTTTCGTTCCACTGAGCGTCAGA
CCCCGTAGAAAAGATCAAAGGATCTTCTTGAGATCCTTTTTTTCTGCGCGTAATCTGCTGCTTGCAAACA
AAAAAACCACCGCTACCAGCGGTGGTTTGTTTGCCGGATCAAGAGCTACCAACTCTTTTTCCGAAGGTAA
CTGGCTTCAGCAGAGCGCAGATACCAAATACTGTTCTTCTAGTGTAGCCGTAGTTAGGCCACCACTTCAA
GAACTCTGTAGCACCGCCTACATACCTCGCTCTGCTAATCCTGTTACCAGTGGCTGCTGCCAGTGGCGAT
AAGTCGTGTCTTACCGGGTTGGACTCAAGACGATAGTTACCGGATAAGGCGCAGCGGTCGGGCTGAACGG
GGGGTTCGTGCACACAGCCCAGCTTGGAGCGAACGACCTACACCGAACTGAGATACCTACAGCGTGAGCT
ATGAGAAAGCGCCACGCTTCCCGAAGGGAGAAAGGCGGACAGGTATCCGGTAAGCGGCAGGGTCG
